Addgene plasmid #164547: GP803
Purpose: Expresses Smo-FLAG K434, 444, 448R
Depositing lab: Gregory Pazour. Depositing organization: University of Massachusetts, Worcester. Publication: Ubiquitin links smoothened to intraflagellar transport to regulate Hedgehog signaling. Desai PB, Stuck MW, Lv B, Pazour GJ. J Cell Biol. 2020 Jul 6;219(7). pii: 151798. doi: 10.1083/jcb.201912104. PubMed 32435793.
Backbone
  Vector backbone: Phage lentivirus
  Vector type: Lentiviral
  Selectable markers: Blasticidin
Growth in bacteria
  Bacterial resistance: Ampicillin, 100 μg/mL
  Growth temperature: 37°C
  Growth strain: NEB Stable
  Copy number: High Copy
Gene/Insert
  Gene/Insert name: Smoothened K434, 444, 448R
  Species: M. musculus (mouse)
  Mutation: All three Lysines in cytoplasmic loop three of Smoothened changed to Arginine (KKK to RRR). K434, 444, 448R
  Entrez Gene: Smo (a.k.a. E130215L21Rik, Smoh, bnb, smoothened)
  Promoter: GgCryD1
  Tag / fusion protein: FLAG (C terminal on insert)
  Cloning method: Gibson Cloning
Terms and licenses: Academic/Nonprofit Terms; Industry Terms: Not Available to Industry
How to cite: GP803 was a gift from Gregory Pazour (Addgene plasmid # 164547 ; http://n2t.net/addgene:164547 ; RRID:Addgene_164547)
