[The description below was written by a language model from this plasmid's Addgene catalogue record and pLannotate feature annotations shown in this document.]
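Description:
GP803 is a 9,766 nt HIV-1–derived lentiviral transfer plasmid built on the pHAGE ("Phage lentivirus") backbone for stable expression of a ubiquitination-site mutant of mouse Smoothened in mammalian cells. In bacteria it is maintained through a high-copy ColE1/pUC origin and selected with ampicillin via β-lactamase. The viral portion carries the elements needed for packaging and transduction: LTR sequences at both ends, the Ψ packaging signal with a gag fragment, the Rev response element for Rev-dependent nuclear export of the genomic RNA, the cPPT/CTS, and a WPRE just upstream of the downstream LTR to boost transcript stability and expression.

The catalogue names the promoter as GgCryD1, but the feature table does not annotate it. It presumably lies in the unannotated gap between a block of transcription-insulating elements (a synthetic poly(A) signal, the α2-globin pause site and an SV40 poly(A) signal) and the first coding sequence. The annotated cassette is bicistronic. Blasticidin S deaminase comes first, followed by an EMCV IRES that drives translation of Smo, so blasticidin selection of transduced cells is linked to transgene expression from the same transcript. The Smo coding sequence carries K434R, K444R and K448R, replacing all three lysines in the third cytoplasmic loop with arginine. It is fused at its C terminus to a FLAG tag, annotated as 3xFLAG, for detection or immunoprecipitation. Judging from the title of the associated publication, the construct serves to test how loss of these potential ubiquitin acceptor lysines affects Smoothened's link to intraflagellar transport and Hedgehog signaling.
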