Features (pLannotate 1.2.2; 27 found; start..end, strand, type, name):
    280..405     +  misc_feature   HIV-1 Ψ: packaging signal of human immunodeficiency virus type 1
    389..727     +  CDS            HIV-1 gag (fragment): gag protein from human immunodeficiency virus 1; gag
    902..1135    +  misc_feature   RRE: The Rev response element (RRE) of HIV-1 allows for Rev-dependent mRNA export from the nucleus to the cytoplasm.
   1512..1612    +  CDS            Rev (fragment): human immunodeficiency virus 1 (HIV-1) Rev protein; rev; enhances nuclear export of unspliced and incompletely spliced viral mRNAs
   1660..1777    +  misc_feature   cPPT/CTS: central polypurine tract and central termination sequence of HIV-1
   1826..1874    +  polyA_signal   poly(A) signal: synthetic polyadenylation signal
   1888..1979    +  misc_feature   pause site: RNA polymerase II transcriptional pause signal from the human α2 globin gene
   1994..2128    +  polyA_signal   SV40 poly(A) signal: SV40 polyadenylation signal
   2324..2719    +  CDS            BSD: blasticidin S deaminase; Aspergillus terreus BSD; confers resistance to blasticidin
   2720..3305    +  misc_feature   IRES2: internal ribosome entry site (IRES) of the encephalomyocarditis virus (EMCV)
   3313..5691    +  CDS            Smo: SMO_MOUSE - Also known as Smoh. Experimental evidence at protein level: Swiss-Prot protein existence level 1. G protein-coupled receptor that probably associates with the patched protein (PTCH) to transduce the hedgehog's proteins signal. Binding of sonic hedgehog (SHH) to its receptor patched is thought to prevent normal inhibition by patched of smoothened (SMO) (By similarity). Required for the accumulation of KIF7, GLI2 and GLI3 in the cilia. Interacts with DLG5 at the ciliary base to induce the accumulation of KIF7 and GLI2 at the ciliary tip for GLI2 activation (PubMed:25644602). From Mus
   5701..5766    +  CDS            3xFLAG: three tandem FLAG® epitope tags, followed by an enterokinase cleavage site
   5807..6395    +  misc_feature   WPRE: woodchuck hepatitis virus posttranscriptional regulatory element
   6390..6500    +  CDS            nef (fragment): NEF_SIVS4 - Experimental evidence at protein level: Swiss-Prot protein existence level 1. Interferes with TCR signaling from the cell membrane. Interacts with CD247/TCRZ (TCR zeta chain) and exert potent down- regulation of cell surface TCR/CD3 complexes. From Simian immunodeficiency virus (isolate F236/smH4) (SIV-sm) (Simian immunodeficiency virus sooty mangabey monkey).
   6543..6723    +  LTR            5' LTR (truncated): truncated 5' long terminal repeat (LTR) from HIV-1
   6856..6960    +  promoter       AmpR promoter: bla
   6961..7821    +  CDS            AmpR: β-lactamase; bla; confers resistance to ampicillin, carbenicillin, and related antibiotics
   7992..8580    +  rep_origin     ori: high-copy-number ColE1/pMB1/pBR322/pUC origin of replication
   8763..8817    +  CDS            lacI (fragment): lac repressor; lacI; The lac repressor binds to the lac operator to inhibit transcription in E. coli. This inhibition can be relieved by adding lactose or isopropyl-β-D-thiogalactopyranoside (IPTG).
   8823..8916    +  rep_origin     SV40 ori (fragment): SV40 origin of replication
   8941..8978    +  CDS            lacI (fragment): lac repressor; lacI; The lac repressor binds to the lac operator to inhibit transcription in E. coli. This inhibition can be relieved by adding lactose or isopropyl-β-D-thiogalactopyranoside (IPTG).
   8991..9012    +  protein_bind   CAP binding site: CAP binding activates transcription in the presence of cAMP. E. coli catabolite activator protein
   9027..9057    +  promoter       lac promoter: promoter for the E. coli lac operon
   9065..9081    +  protein_bind   lac operator: The lac repressor binds to the lac operator to inhibit transcription in E. coli. This inhibition can be relieved by adding lactose or isopropyl-β-D-thiogalactopyranoside (IPTG). lac repressor encoded by lacI
   9115..9198    +  polyA_signal   SV40 poly(A) signal (fragment): SV40 polyadenylation signal
   9366..9766    +  LTR            3' LTR (fragment): 3' long terminal repeat (LTR) from HIV-1
   9742..233     +  LTR            5' LTR (truncated) (across the origin): truncated 5' long terminal repeat (LTR) from HIV-1
>Addgene plasmid #164547 | GP803 | addgene full sequence | sequence record 325343 | Addgene NGS Result
GAGTGGCGAGCCCTCAGATCCTGCATATAAGCAGCTGCTTTTTGCCTGTACTGGGTCTCTCTGGTTAGAC
CAGATCTGAGCCTGGGAGCTCTCTGGCTAACTAGGGAACCCACTGCTTAAGCCTCAATAAAGCTTGCCTT
GAGTGCTTCAAGTAGTGTGTGCCCGTCTGTTGTGTGACTCTGGTAACTAGAGATCCCTCAGACCCTTTTA
GTCAGTGTGGAAAATCTCTAGCAGTGGCGCCCGAACAGGGACTTGAAAGCGAAAGGGAAACCAGAGGAGC
TCTCTCGACGCAGGACTCGGCTTGCTGAAGCGCGCACGGCAAGAGGCGAGGGGCGGCGACTGCAGAGTAC
GCCAAAAATTTTGACTAGCGGAGGCTAGAAGGAGAGAGATGGGTGCGAGAGCGTCAGTATTAAGCGGGGG
AGAATTAGATCGCGATGGGAAAAAATTCGGTTAAGGCCAGGGGGAAAGAAAAAATATAAATTAAAACATA
TAGTATGGGCAAGCAGGGAGCTAGAACGATTCGCAGTTAATCCTGGCCTGTTAGAAACATCAGAAGGCTG
TAGACAAATACTGGGACAGCTACAACCATCCCTTCAGACAGGATCAGAAGAACTTAGATCATTATATAAT
ACAGTAGCAACCCTCTATTGTGTGCATCAAAGGATAGAGATAAAAGACACCAAGGAAGCTTTAGACAAGA
TAGAGGAAGAGCAAAACAAAAGTAAGACCACCGCACAGCAAGCGGCCGGCCGCTGATCTTCAGACCTGGA
GGAGGAGATATGAGGGACAATTGGAGAAGTGAATTATATAAATATAAAGTAGTAAAAATTGAACCATTAG
GAGTAGCACCCACCAAGGCAAAGAGAAGAGTGGTGCAGAGAGAAAAAAGAGCAGTGGGAATAGGAGCTTT
GTTCCTTGGGTTCTTGGGAGCAGCAGGAAGCACTATGGGCGCAGCGTCAATGACGCTGACGGTACAGGCC
AGACAATTATTGTCTGGTATAGTGCAGCAGCAGAACAATTTGCTGAGGGCTATTGAGGCGCAACAGCATC
TGTTGCAACTCACAGTCTGGGGCATCAAGCAGCTCCAGGCAAGAATCCTGGCTGTGGAAAGATACCTAAA
GGATCAACAGCTCCTGGGGATTTGGGGTTGCTCTGGAAAACTCATTTGCACCACTGCTGTGCCTTGGAAT
GCTAGTTGGAGTAATAAATCTCTGGAACAGATTTGGAATCACACGACCTGGATGGAGTGGGACAGAGAAA
TTAACAATTACACAAGCTTAATACACTCCTTAATTGAAGAATCGCAAAACCAGCAAGAAAAGAATGAACA
AGAATTATTGGAATTAGATAAATGGGCAAGTTTGTGGAATTGGTTTAACATAACAAATTGGCTGTGGTAT
ATAAAATTATTCATAATGATAGTAGGAGGCTTGGTAGGTTTAAGAATAGTTTTTGCTGTACTTTCTATAG
TGAATAGAGTTAGGCAGGGATATTCACCATTATCGTTTCAGACCCACCTCCCAACCCCGAGGGGACCCGA
CAGGCCCGAAGGAATAGAAGAAGAAGGTGGAGAGAGAGACAGAGACAGATCCATTCGATTAGTGAACGGA
TCTCGACGGTATCGCCGAATTCTCAACAATAGGCAGTATTCATCCACAATTTTAAAAGAAAAGGGGGGAT
TGGGGGGTACAGTGCAGGGGAAAGAATAGTAGACATAATAGCAACAGACATACAAACTAAAGAATTACAA
AAACAAATTACAAAAATTCAAAATTTTCGGGTTTATTACTCGGACAGCAGAGATCCAGTTTGGACTAGTG
GCCGCAATAAAATATCTTTATTTTCATTACATCTGTGTGTTGGTTTTTTGTGTGAATCGATAGTACTAAC
ATACGCTCTCCATCAAAACAAAACGAAACAAAACAAACTAGCAAAATAGGCTGTCCCCAGTGCAAGTGCA
GGTGCCAGAACATTTCTCTATCGATAGGTACCGAACTTGTTTATTGCAGCTTATAATGGTTACAAATAAA
GCAATAGCATCACAAATTTCACAAATAAAGCATTTTTTTCACTGCATTCTAGTTGTGGTTTGTCCAAACT
CATCAATGTATCTTATCATGTCTGGATCCCCGGGAACAGATTCGCGACTAGTGGACACACAGGATAGGGG
TGGGCAGCATGAGGGGGGCCAGAGGGAGAGGGGGCAGAGCTGGGCTGGACGAGGGGACACCCCGCCCCAA
TGGGGCGTGACGAGCTGCCAGCCCAGGCTCCGGGGCACGTAAAAGCGGGGCTGTGAGACCGGAGAGCACG
GAGCGACATTAATATGGCCAAGCCTTTGTCTCAAGAAGAATCCACCCTCATTGAAAGAGCAACGGCTACA
ATCAACAGCATCCCCATCTCTGAAGACTACAGCGTCGCCAGCGCAGCTCTCTCTAGCGACGGCCGCATCT
TCACTGGTGTCAATGTATATCATTTTACTGGGGGACCTTGTGCAGAACTCGTGGTGCTGGGCACTGCTGC
TGCTGCGGCAGCTGGCAACCTGACTTGTATCGTCGCGATCGGAAATGAGAACAGGGGCATCTTGAGCCCC
TGCGGACGGTGCCGACAGGTGCTTCTCGATCTGCATCCTGGGATCAAAGCCATAGTGAAGGACAGTGATG
GACAGCCGACGGCAGTTGGGATTCGTGAATTGCTGCCCTCTGGTTATGTGTGGGAGGGCCCCCTCTCCCT
CCCCCCCCCTAACGTTACTGGCCGAAGCCGCTTGGAATAAGGCCGGTGTGCGTTTGTCTATATGTTATTT
TCCACCATATTGCCGTCTTTTGGCAATGTGAGGGCCCGGAAACCTGGCCCTGTCTTCTTGACGAGCATTC
CTAGGGGTCTTTCCCCTCTCGCCAAAGGAATGCAAGGTCTGTTGAATGTCGTGAAGGAAGCAGTTCCTCT
GGAAGCTTCTTGAAGACAAACAACGTCTGTAGCGACCCTTTGCAGGCAGCGGAACCCCCCACCTGGCGAC
AGGTGCCTCTGCGGCCAAAAGCCACGTGTATAAGATACACCTGCAAAGGCGGCACAACCCCAGTGCCACG
TTGTGAGTTGGATAGTTGTGGAAAGAGTCAAATGGCTCTCCTCAAGCGTATTCAACAAGGGGCTGAAGGA
TGCCCAGAAGGTACCCCATTGTATGGGATCTGATCTGGGGCCTCGGTACACATGCTTTACATGTGTTTAG
TCGAGGTTAAAAAAACGTCTAGGCCCCCCGAACCACGGGGACGTGGTTTTCCTTTGAAAAACACGATGAT
AATATGGCCACAACCATAGACCATGGCCGCTGGCCGCCCCGTGCGTGGGCCCGAGCTGGCGCCCCGGAGG
CTGCTGCAGTTGCTGCTGCTGGTACTGCTGGGGGGCCCGGGCCGGGGGGCGGCCTTGAGCGGGAACGTGA
CCGGGCCTGGGCCTCACAGCGCCAGCGGGAGCTCGAGGAGGGACGTGCCGGTGACCAGCCCTCCGCCGCC
GCTGCTGAGCCACTGCGGCCGGGCCGCCCACTGCGAGCCTTTGCGCTACAACGTGTGCCTGGGCTCGGCG
CTGCCCTACGGAGCCACCACCACGCTGCTGGCTGGGGACTCGGACTCGCAGGAGGAAGCGCACGGCAAGC
TCGTGCTCTGGTCCGGCCTCCGGAATGCCCCCCGCTGCTGGGCAGTGATCCAGCCCCTGCTGTGTGCTGT
CTACATGCCCAAGTGTGAGAATGACCGAGTGGAGTTGCCCAGCCGTACCCTCTGCCAGGCCACCCGAGGC
CCCTGTGCCATTGTGGAGCGGGAGCGAGGGTGGCCTGACTTTCTGCGTTGCACACCGGACCACTTCCCTG
AAGGCTGCCCAAACGAGGTACAAAACATCAAGTTCAACAGCTCAGGCCAATGTGAAGCACCCTTGGTGCG
AACAGACAACCCCAAGAGCTGGTATGAGGACGTGGAGGGCTGTGGGATTCAGTGTCAGAACCCGCTGTTC
ACCGAGGCCGAGCACCAGGACATGCACAGCTACATCGCAGCCTTCGGGGCGGTCACTGGTCTCTGCACGC
TCTTCACACTGGCCACCTTTGTGGCTGACTGGCGGAACTCCAATCGCTACCCTGCGGTTATTCTCTTCTA
TGTCAATGCGTGTTTCTTCGTGGGCAGCATTGGCTGGCTGGCCCAGTTCATGGATGGTGCCCGCCGAGAG
ATTGTTTGCCGAGCAGATGGCACCATGAGATTTGGGGAGCCCACCTCCAGTGAGACCCTGTCCTGTGTCA
TCATCTTTGTCATTGTGTACTATGCCTTGATGGCTGGAGTAGTCTGGTTCGTGGTCCTCACCTATGCCTG
GCACACCTCCTTCAAAGCCCTGGGCACCACCTACCAGCCTCTCTCGGGCAAGACATCCTATTTCCACCTG
CTCACGTGGTCACTCCCCTTTGTCCTCACGGTGGCAATCCTGGCTGTGGCTCAGGTAGATGGAGACTCCG
TGAGTGGCATCTGTTTTGTAGGCTACAAGAACTATCGGTACCGTGCTGGCTTTGTCCTGGCCCCAATTGG
CCTGGTGCTTATTGTGGGAGGCTACTTCCTCATCAGAGGGGTCATGACTCTGTTCTCCATCAGGAGCAAC
CACCCTGGGCTTCTGAGTGAGAGGGCAGCCAGCAGGATCAACGAGACCATGCTGCGCCTGGGCATTTTTG
GCTTCCTGGCCTTTGGCTTTGTGCTCATCACCTTCAGCTGCCACTTCTATGACTTCTTCAACCAGGCTGA
GTGGGAGCGTAGCTTCCGGGACTATGTGCTATGCCAAGCCAACGTGACCATCGGGCTGCCTACCAAGAAG
CCCATTCCTGACTGTGAGATCAAGAATCGGCCCAGCCTCCTGGTGGAGAAGATCAATCTATTTGCCATGT
TTGGCACTGGCATTGCCATGAGCACCTGGGTCTGGACCAAGGCCACCCTGCTCATCTGGAGGCGCACCTG
GTGCAGGTTGACTGGGCACAGTGATGATGAGCCCAAGAGAATCAAGAAGAGCAAGATGATCGCCAAGGCC
TTCTCTAAGCGGCGTGAGCTGCTGCAGAACCCGGGCCAGGAGCTCTCCTTCAGCATGCACACTGTCTCCC
ATGATGGACCTGTTGCGGGTTTGGCTTTTGACCTCAATGAACCCTCAGCTGACGTCTCCTCTGCCTGGGC
TCAGCATGTCACCAAGATGGTGGCTCGGAGAGGAGCCATATTGCCCCAGGATGTGTCCGTTACCCCTGTG
GCAACTCCAGTGCCACCAGAAGAACAAGCCAACATGTGGCTGGTTGAGGCAGAGATCTCCCCAGAGTTAG
AGAAGCGTTTGGGCCGGAAGAAAAAGCGGAGGAAGAGGAAGAAGGAGGTGTGCCCCTTGAGGCCAGCCCC
TGAGCTTCACCACTCTGCCCCTGTTCCTGCCACCAGTGCAGTTCCTCGGCTGCCTCAGCTGCCTCGGCAG
AAGTGCCTGGTAGCTGCAAACGCCTGGGGAACAGGGGAGTCCTGCCGACAGGGAGCCTGGACTCTAGTCT
CCAACCCCTTCTGCCCAGAGCCTAGTCCCCATCAAGATCCATTTCTCCCTGGTGCCTCAGCCCCCCGGGT
CTGGGCTCAGGGCCGCCTCCAGGGGCTGGGATCCATTCATTCCCGCACTAACCTAATGGAGGCTGAGATC
TTGGATGCAGACTCGGACTTCGCCACCATGGACTACAAAGACCATGACGGTGATTATAAAGATCATGACA
TCGATTACAAGGATGACGATGACAAGGCGGCCGCTTAGTAAGTAAGATCCGAACTCGAGAGATCCTAATC
AACCTCTGGATTACAAAATTTGTGAAAGATTGACTGGTATTCTTAACTATGTTGCTCCTTTTACGCTATG
TGGATACGCTGCTTTAATGCCTTTGTATCATGCTATTGCTTCCCGTATGGCTTTCATTTTCTCCTCCTTG
TATAAATCCTGGTTGCTGTCTCTTTATGAGGAGTTGTGGCCCGTTGTCAGGCAACGTGGCGTGGTGTGCA
CTGTGTTTGCTGACGCAACCCCCACTGGTTGGGGCATTGCCACCACCTGTCAGCTCCTTTCCGGGACTTT
CGCTTTCCCCCTCCCTATTGCCACGGCGGAACTCATCGCCGCCTGCCTTGCCCGCTGCTGGACAGGGGCT
CGGCTGTTGGGCACTGACAATTCCGTGGTGTTGTCGGGGAAATCATCGTCCTTTCCTTGGCTGCTCGCCT
GTGTTGCCACCTGGATTCTGCGCGGGACGTCCTTCTGCTACGTCCCTTCGGCCCTCAATCCAGCGGACCT
TCCTTCCCGCGGCCTGCTGCCGGCTCTGCGGCCTCTTCCGCGTCTTCGCCTTCGCCCTCAGACGAGTCGG
ATCTCCCTTTGGGCCGCCTCCCCGCCTGGTACCTTTAAGACCAATGACTTACAAGGCAGCTGTAGATCTT
AGCCACTTTTTAAAAGAAAAGGGGGGACTGGAAGGGCTAATTCACTCCCAACGAAGACAAGATCACCTGC
AGGACAGGCGCGCCCTGCTTTTTGCTTGTACTGGGTCTCTCTGGTTAGACCAGATCTGAGCCTGGGAGCT
CTCTGGCTAACTAGGGAACCCACTGCTTAAGCCTCAATAAAGCTTGCCTTGAGTGCTTCAAGTAGTGTGT
GCCCGTCTGTTGTGTGACTCTGGTAACTAGAGATCCCTCAGACCCTTTTAGTCAGTGTGGAAAATCTCTA
GCACCCGGGCGATTAAGGAAAGGGCTAGATCATTCTTGAAGACGAAAGGGCCTCGTGATACGCCTATTTT
TATAGGTTAATGTCATGATAATAATGGTTTCTTAGACGTCAGGTGGCACTTTTCGGGGAAATGTGCGCGG
AACCCCTATTTGTTTATTTTTCTAAATACATTCAAATATGTATCCGCTCATGAGACAATAACCCTGATAA
ATGCTTCAATAATATTGAAAAAGGAAGAGTATGAGTATTCAACATTTCCGTGTCGCCCTTATTCCCTTTT
TTGCGGCATTTTGCCTTCCTGTTTTTGCTCACCCAGAAACGCTGGTGAAAGTAAAAGATGCTGAAGATCA
GTTGGGTGCACGAGTGGGTTACATCGAACTGGATCTCAACAGCGGTAAGATCCTTGAGAGTTTTCGCCCC
GAAGAACGTTTTCCAATGATGAGCACTTTTAAAGTTCTGCTATGTGGCGCGGTATTATCCCGTGTTGACG
CCGGGCAAGAGCAACTCGGTCGCCGCATACACTATTCTCAGAATGACTTGGTTGAGTACTCACCAGTCAC
AGAAAAGCATCTTACGGATGGCATGACAGTAAGAGAATTATGCAGTGCTGCCATAACCATGAGTGATAAC
ACTGCGGCCAACTTACTTCTGACAACGATCGGAGGACCGAAGGAGCTAACCGCTTTTTTGCACAACATGG
GGGATCATGTAACTCGCCTTGATCGTTGGGAACCGGAGCTGAATGAAGCCATACCAAACGACGAGCGTGA
CACCACGATGCCTGTAGCAATGGCAACAACGTTGCGCAAACTATTAACTGGCGAACTACTTACTCTAGCT
TCCCGGCAACAATTAATAGACTGGATGGAGGCGGATAAAGTTGCAGGACCACTTCTGCGCTCGGCCCTTC
CGGCTGGCTGGTTTATTGCTGATAAATCTGGAGCCGGTGAGCGTGGGTCTCGCGGTATCATTGCAGCACT
GGGGCCAGATGGTAAGCCCTCCCGTATCGTAGTTATCTACACGACGGGGAGTCAGGCAACTATGGATGAA
CGAAATAGACAGATCGCTGAGATAGGTGCCTCACTGATTAAGCATTGGTAACTGTCAGACCAAGTTTACT
CATATATACTTTAGATTGATTTAAAACTTCATTTTTAATTTAAAAGGATCTAGGTGAAGATCCTTTTTGA
TAATCTCATGACCAAAATCCCTTAACGTGAGTTTTCGTTCCACTGAGCGTCAGACCCCGTAGAAAAGATC
AAAGGATCTTCTTGAGATCCTTTTTTTCTGCGCGTAATCTGCTGCTTGCAAACAAAAAAACCACCGCTAC
CAGCGGTGGTTTGTTTGCCGGATCAAGAGCTACCAACTCTTTTTCCGAAGGTAACTGGCTTCAGCAGAGC
GCAGATACCAAATACTGTTCTTCTAGTGTAGCCGTAGTTAGGCCACCACTTCAAGAACTCTGTAGCACCG
CCTACATACCTCGCTCTGCTAATCCTGTTACCAGTGGCTGCTGCCAGTGGCGATAAGTCGTGTCTTACCG
GGTTGGACTCAAGACGATAGTTACCGGATAAGGCGCAGCGGTCGGGCTGAACGGGGGGTTCGTGCACACA
GCCCAGCTTGGAGCGAACGACCTACACCGAACTGAGATACCTACAGCGTGAGCTATGAGAAAGCGCCACG
CTTCCCGAAGGGAGAAAGGCGGACAGGTATCCGGTAAGCGGCAGGGTCGGAACAGGAGAGCGCACGAGGG
AGCTTCCAGGGGGAAACGCCTGGTATCTTTATAGTCCTGTCGGGTTTCGCCACCTCTGACTTGAGCGTCG
ATTTTTGTGATGCTCGTCAGGGGGGCGGAGCCTATGGAAAAACGCCAGCAACGCGGCCTTTTTACGGTTC
CTGGCCTTTTGCTGGCCTTTTGCTCACATGTTCTTTCCTGCGTTATCCCCTGATTCTGTGGATAACCGTA
TTACCGCCTTTGAGTGAGCTGATACCGCTCGCCGCAGCCGAACGACCGAGCGCAGCGAGTCAGTGAGCGA
GGAAGCGGAAGAGCGCCCAATACGCAAACCGCCTCTCCCCGCGCGTTGGCCGATTCATTAATGCAGCAAG
CTCATGGCTGACTAATTTTTTTTATTTATGCAGAGGCCGAGGCCGCCTCGGCCTCTGAGCTATTCCAGAA
GTAGTGAGGAGGCTTTTTTGGAGGCCTAGGCTTTTGCAAAAAGCTCCCCGTGGCACGACAGGTTTCCCGA
CTGGAAAGCGGGCAGTGAGCGCAACGCAATTAATGTGAGTTAGCTCACTCATTAGGCACCCCAGGCTTTA
CACTTTATGCTTCCGGCTCGTATGTTGTGTGGAATTGTGAGCGGATAACAATTTCACACAGGAAACAGCT
ATGACATGATTACGAATTTCACAAATAAAGCATTTTTTTCACTGCATTCTAGTTGTGGTTTGTCCAAACT
CATCAATGTATCTTATCATGTCTGGATCAACTGGATAACTCAAGCTAACCAAAATCATCCCAAACTTCCC
ACCCCATACCCTATTACCACTGCCAATTACCTGTGGTTTCATTTACTCTAAACCTGTGATTCCTCTGAAT
TATTTTCATTTTAAAGAAATTGTATTTGTTAAATATGTACTACAAACTTAGTAGTTGGAAGGGCTAATTC
ACTCCCAAAGAAGACAAGATATCCTTGATCTGTGGATCTACCACACACAAGGCTACTTCCCTGATTAGCA
GAACTACACACCAGGGCCAGGGGTCAGATATCCACTGACCTTTGGATGGTGCTACAAGCTAGTACCAGTT
GAGCCAGATAAGGTAGAAGAGGCCAATAAAGGAGAGAACACCAGCTTGTTACACCCTGTGAGCCTGCATG
GGATGGATGACCCGGAGAGAGAAGTGTTAGAGTGGAGGTTTGACAGCCGCCTAGCATTTCATCACGTGGC
CCGAGAGCTGCATCCGGAGTACTTCAAGAACTGCTGATATCGAGCTTGCTACAAGGGACTTTCCGCTGGG
GACTTTCCAGGGAGGCGTGGCCTGGGCGGGACTGGG
